Addgene plasmid #107246: JGE301_pAAV-hSyn-DIO-Flag-hM3Dq-V2(2D)-ABIcs-mCherry
Purpose: hM3DREADD fused to ABIcs for abscisic acid mediated recruitment of PYLcs labelled proteins.
Depositing lab: Bryan Roth. Depositing organization: University of North Carolina at Chapel Hill. Publication: A Chemogenetic Platform for Spatio-temporal Control of β-arrestin Translocation and Signaling at G protein-Coupled Receptors. Roth BL, Gotoh Y, Giguere P, Nichols D. bioRxiv 251769 /10.1101/251769.
Backbone
  Vector backbone: AAV2
  Backbone size w/o insert (bp): 6597
  Total vector size (bp): 8454
  Vector type: AAV
Growth in bacteria
  Bacterial resistance: Ampicillin, 100 μg/mL
  Growth temperature: 37°C
  Growth strain: NEB Stable
  Copy number: Unknown
Gene/Insert
  Gene/Insert name: hM3DREADD (alt name: Gq DREADD)
  Species: Synthetic
  Insert size (bp): 1776
  Mutation: T to D and S to D mutations in V2-tail
  Promoter: hSYN
  Tag / fusion protein: FLAG (N terminal on insert); ABIcs (C terminal on insert); mCherry (N terminal on insert)
  Cloning method: Unknown
  Sequencing primers: 5′ cgctgcctcagtctgcggtg; 3′ ggagaaaatgaaagccatacgggaagcaatag
Terms and licenses: Academic/Nonprofit Terms; Industry Terms: Not Available to Industry
Depositor comments: Please visit https://www.biorxiv.org/content/early/2018/01/22/251769 for bioRxiv preprint. These plasmids were generated as part of the Illuminating the Druggable Genome (IDG) program sponsored by the NIH Common Fund. The goal of this program is to identify, gather, and distribute information and resources for proteins that currently are not well-studied yet belong to commonly drug-targeted protein families: protein kinases, non-olfactory G-protein coupled receptors (GPCRs), and ion channels. The IDG program is designed to develop fundamental research tools for understudied proteins, elucidate their function, and disseminate the IDG-related resources and data to the greater scientific community.
How to cite: JGE301_pAAV-hSyn-DIO-Flag-hM3Dq-V2(2D)-ABIcs-mCherry was a gift from Bryan Roth (Addgene plasmid # 107246 ; http://n2t.net/addgene:107246 ; RRID:Addgene_107246)
