[The description below was written by a language model from this plasmid's Addgene catalogue record and pLannotate feature annotations shown in this document.]
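Description:
JGE301_pAAV-hSyn-DIO-Flag-hM3Dq-V2(2D)-ABIcs-mCherry is an AAV2-based transfer plasmid of about 8.4 kb for Cre-dependent, neuron-directed expression of a modified Gq-coupled DREADD. It is propagated in E. coli through a ColE1/pUC-type origin with ampicillin selection (AmpR under its own bla promoter), and it also carries an f1 phage origin. The expression cassette lies between AAV2 inverted terminal repeats, which allow it to be packaged into recombinant AAV. The annotation finds a full-length ITR on the 3′ side but only short ITR fragments on the 5′ side.

Expression is driven by the human synapsin I promoter and terminated by a WPRE followed by the human growth hormone polyadenylation signal. Between them, the coding sequence sits in reverse orientation, flanked by paired lox2272 and loxP sites in opposing orientation. This is a DIO (double-floxed inverted) arrangement: Cre recombinase flips and locks the cassette into the sense orientation, so only Cre-expressing neurons produce the protein.

The open reading frame encodes, from N to C terminus, a FLAG epitope, the human muscarinic M3 receptor-derived hM3Dq DREADD, a vasopressin V2 receptor tail segment, an ABI1 fragment (ABIcs) and mCherry. The catalogue lists mCherry as N-terminal, but the feature order and the plasmid name place it at the C-terminal end. The V2 tail carries threonine-to-aspartate and serine-to-aspartate substitutions, the "2D" of the name. According to the record, the ABIcs domain allows abscisic acid-induced recruitment of PYLcs-tagged proteins to the receptor. The associated work describes a chemogenetic platform for controlling β-arrestin translocation and signalling at GPCRs.
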