Features (pLannotate 1.2.2; 26 found; start..end, strand, type, name):
     37..64      +  repeat_region  AAV2 ITR (fragment): inverted terminal repeat of adeno-associated virus serotype 2 inverted
     93..120     +  repeat_region  AAV2 ITR (fragment): inverted terminal repeat of adeno-associated virus serotype 2 inverted
    200..647     +  promoter       hSyn promoter: human synapsin I promoter; confers neuron-specific expression (Kügler et al., 2003)
    661..678     +  misc_feature   MCS (fragment): pUC18/19 multiple cloning site
    685..718     +  protein_bind   lox2272: Cre-mediated recombination occurs in the 8-bp core sequence (GGATACTT). lox2272 sites are compatible with each other, but incompatible with loxP or loxN sites (Lee and Saito, 1988). Cre recombinase
    719..768     -  intron         β-globin intron (fragment): internally truncated intron from human β-globin
    769..802     +  protein_bind   loxP: Cre-mediated recombination occurs in the 8-bp core sequence (GCATACAT). Cre recombinase
    826..1533    -  CDS            mCherry: mCherry is a basic (constitutively fluorescent) red fluorescent protein published in 2004, derived from Discosoma sp.. It is reported to be a very rapidly-maturing monomer with low acid sensitivity.
   1570..2466    -  CDS            ABI1 (fragment): P2C56_ARATH - Experimental evidence at protein level: Swiss-Prot protein existence level 1. Key component and repressor of the abscisic acid (ABA) signaling pathway that regulates numerous ABA responses, such as stomatal closure, osmotic water permeability of the plasma membrane (Pos), drought-induced resistance and rhizogenesis, response to glucose, high light stress, seed germination and inhibition of vegetative growth. During the stomatal closure regulation, modulates the inward calcium-channel permeability as well as the actin reorganization in guard cells in response to ABA. Involved in t
   2500..2586    -  CDS            AVPR2 (fragment): V2R_CANLF - Also known as V2R. Experimental evidence at transcript level: Swiss-Prot protein existence level 2. Receptor for arginine vasopressin. The activity of this receptor is mediated by G proteins which activate adenylate cyclase. Involved in renal water reabsorption (By similarity). From Canis lupus familiaris (Dog) (Canis familiaris).
   2581..4350    -  CDS            CHRM3: ACM3_HUMAN - Experimental evidence at protein level: Swiss-Prot protein existence level 1. The muscarinic acetylcholine receptor mediates various cellular responses, including inhibition of adenylate cyclase, breakdown of phosphoinositides and modulation of potassium channels through the action of G proteins. Primary transducing effect is Pi turnover. From Homo sapiens (Human).
   4357..4380    -  CDS            3xFLAG (fragment): three tandem FLAG® epitope tags
   4453..4486    -  protein_bind   lox2272: Cre-mediated recombination occurs in the 8-bp core sequence (GGATACTT). lox2272 sites are compatible with each other, but incompatible with loxP or loxN sites (Lee and Saito, 1988). Cre recombinase
   4487..4536    -  intron         β-globin intron (fragment): internally truncated intron from human β-globin
   4537..4570    -  protein_bind   loxP: Cre-mediated recombination occurs in the 8-bp core sequence (GCATACAT). Cre recombinase
   4571..4595    +  misc_feature   MCS (fragment): pBluescript multiple cloning site
   4595..5183    +  misc_feature   WPRE: woodchuck hepatitis virus posttranscriptional regulatory element
   5215..5691    +  polyA_signal   hGH poly(A) signal: human growth hormone polyadenylation signal
   5731..5871    +  repeat_region  AAV2 ITR: inverted terminal repeat of adeno-associated virus serotype 2 inverted
   5876..5927    -  misc_feature   bom (fragment): basis of mobility region from pBR322
   5946..6401    +  rep_origin     f1 ori (sequence partly withheld): f1 bacteriophage origin of replication; arrow indicates direction of (+) strand synthesis
   6402..6451    -  misc_feature   bom (fragment): basis of mobility region from pBR322
   6553..6588    -  CDS            rop (fragment): Rop protein, which maintains plasmids at low copy number; rop
   6683..6787    +  promoter       AmpR promoter: bla
   6788..7648    +  CDS            AmpR: β-lactamase; bla; confers resistance to ampicillin, carbenicillin, and related antibiotics
   7819..8407    +  rep_origin     ori: high-copy-number ColE1/pMB1/pBR322/pUC origin of replication
>Addgene plasmid #107246 | JGE301_pAAV-hSyn-DIO-Flag-hM3Dq-V2(2D)-ABIcs-mCherry | addgene full sequence | sequence record 209200 | Addgene NGS Result
TTTTGCTGGCCTTTTGCTCACATGTCCTGCAGGCAGCTGCGCGCTCGCTCGCTCACTGAGGCCGCCCGGG
CGTCGGGCGACCTTTGGTCGCCCGGCCTCAGTGAGCGAGCGAGCGCGCAGAGAGGGAGTGGCCAACTCCA
TCACTAGGGGTTCCTGCGGCCGCACGCGTGTGTCTAGACTGCAGAGGGCCCTGCGTATGAGTGCAAGTGG
GTTTTAGGACCAGGATGAGGCGGGGTGGGGGTGCCTACCTGACGACCGACCCCGACCCACTGGACAAGCA
CCCAACCCCCATTCCCCAAATTGCGCATCCCCTATCAGAGAGGGGGAGGGGAAACAGGATGCGGCGAGGC
GCGTGCGCACTGCCAGCTTCAGCACCGCGGACAGTGCCTTCGCCCCCGCCTGGCGGCGCGCGCCACCGCC
GCCTCAGCACTGAAGGCGCGCTGACGTCACTCGCCGGTCCCCCGCAAACTCCCCTTCCCGGCCACCTTGG
TCGCGTCCGCGCCGCCGCCGGCCCAGCCGGACCGCACCACGCGAGGCGCGAGATAGGGGGGCACGGGCGC
GACCATCTGCGCTGCGGCGCCGGCGACTCAGCGCTGCCTCAGTCTGCGGTGGGCAGCGGAGGAGTCGTGT
CGTGCCTGAGAGCGCAGTCGAGAAGGTACCGGATCCTCTAGAGTCGACTCCGGAATAACTTCGTATAGGA
TACTTTATACGAAGTTATGCAGAATGGTAGCTGGATTGTAGCTGCTATTAGCAATATGAAACCTCTTAAT
AACTTCGTATAGCATACATTATACGAAGTTATGGCGCGCCGAATTCCTAACCGGTCTTGTAGAGCTCATC
CATACCTCCGGTGGAATGGCGGCCTTCGGCTCTCTCATATTGTTCCACGATAGTGTAGTCCTCATTGTGA
GAGGTGATGTCCAGCTTGATATTGACATTATAAGCGCCAGGGAGCTGCACAGGTTTCTTGGCCTTGTATG
TGGTTTTGACCTCTGCGTCGTAGTGACCTCCGTCTTTCAATTTCAGTCTCTGTTTGATTTCTCCTTTCAG
AGCGCCATCCTCGGGATACATTCGTTCTGAAGATGCCTCCCAGCCCATAGTCTTTTTCTGCATTACGGGT
CCGTCAGAGGGGAAGTTAGTGCCGCGCAATTTCACTTTATAGATAAACTCACCGTCCTGCAGGGAAGAAT
CCTGGGTCACCGTCACCACCCCTCCATCCTCGAAATTCATCACCCGCTCCCACTTAAAACCTTCGGGGAA
AGACAGTTTCAGGTAGTCAGGTATATCTGCTGGGTGTTTGACATAGGCCTTGCTTCCGTACATAAATTGG
GGGGAGAGAATGTCCCAGGCAAATGGGAGAGGACCCCCCTTGGTGACTTTGAGTTTAGCAGTTTGAGTCC
CTTCATACGGTCGACCTTCCCCTTCGCCCTCTATTTCGAACTCGTGGCCATTGACGCTACCCTCCATATG
AACTTTGAACCGCATAAACTCCTTTATTATGGCCATGTTGTCCTCCTCTCCCTTGGACACCATACCGGTG
GACCCGCCCCCAGAGCCGCCACCTGTACACTTCAGATCCACCACGACCACAGAGATGTTATCCTTAGACC
CCCGCTGAATGGCGAGCTTTGACAGGTATTCTGCGGCACTCATGGCCGCGGGGTCCTTGCCTTCCTTCCG
TCTTTCATCGGCCAGCAGAGATGCGTCGCCTGCCACAGCGTTTTTTTTATGCCAGAGCAGAATCCGTTTT
CTTGCCATTTCACAGGCCTCCTCGTCAGTCATCACGTCCCAAACTCCGTCAGAAGCCAGAATCAGACAGT
CGTCTTCCTTAACGCGTTTCACGGCAGTGACTTCAGGGTCGGGGATGATGGAGGGTTTCAGATACCGATC
GCCGATGGACCTACTCATAGCAAGAACCCCGAATACGCGGGCTCCATTCCACTGGATCACCTTACCACCT
GCGGCCTCGATCCTGGCGGCCTCGTCTTCTCGATCGGGCTTGTGATCCACGGACAAGGGCAGGGCAGTTT
TCCCTCGACACAGCACTGCCCTGGAGTCTCCACAGTTGGCCACAAAGATATGTGAAGGGAACACGACTGC
CACTACAGAAGTGCTCCCCACGGTCTCGGGAGCCACGCTTTCAATCTCTGAGTCCACTCGCAAAAAACTG
TTGAAGAGCGCTTTTTTCCACTTTTCCAGCCAGGTGTCTCCGTCACAGAGCATCGGCTTTTCTTTAGCTA
TTTCCTCTGCGAGAGCGAGATGCATGCGCTCCCTGCAGTAATTAGCCACCTGAGATCCGCCATGCCCGTC
ATAAACGCCGAAAAAGTGAGCAGCTGACTGAGGATCAAATCGGCCGTCAAGCATAGACCCGGAGCTGGAC
TGAAGGAATCGTGGAATGGTAGAAACGGCAGCCTCCATTTCCGGTCTTCTCCCGCAGATGGACGTGAATC
CATAGAGGGGCACTGTACAGCTTCCCCCCCCACTTCCCCCTCCATCGATCGATGAAGTGTCCTTGGCCAG
GGAGGAGCTGGCGGTGGTGCAGGACTCATCTTGGGGACCCAGGTCGGGTGGGTCGCGTCCCAGGGCTTGT
TCGGGGGCTCGCTTGTGGAAAATCACGGACTGTCTCTGCTGGTACTGCTGCTTCCGTCTCTTTTTCTTGT
CGCATTGGCACAAAAGGAGCATCTTGAATGTCGTCCTGAAGGTTTTGTTGCACAAGGCGTAACAAACAGG
ATTCACGGTAGAGTTGATGTAACACAGCCAGTAGCCAAGATTCCAGAAGGTTTTAGGAATACAGGAATCA
CAAAATGTGTTCACGAGCACCATGATGTTGTAAGGGGTCCATGTTATGATGAATGCCAACAGGATTGCAC
TAAGTGTTTGGGCGGCTTTTTTTTCCTTGACCAGGCTCATCCTTTTTCTCTTAGTGATCTGGGACCGGGT
CTTCAGCGCGAACCTCTTTGCGAGAGTTGCTTCCTTAAAGGACAAGGGCAGGGTAGCGGTAGATTTGCCG
ACGCTGCTGTTCACGTCACTAGTTTTTGCAGTGTCTACAGCAGACTCGAGTTGAATTGGCAGCTTAGAGA
AAGACTTGGGGAAACTACCTCCATCATCAACGGATTTCTGGGCCTGCAGTTTATCTGCTTTGCGCTCGAG
GTCGACCATGCCCAGTTCCTCCTCGGGCACCTGGAGGTTATCGCTGCTGGGAAGCTTAGTTGAGTTCAGG
ATAGTGGAATGTCCTGGCAATTTCAGCACAATACTGTAGATAGCGCGGGTTTCACTGCCGATATCCTCTT
CGTCAGAGCTTGCGGAGTTTTCCAGGGAAGCGGCAGCGTCGTTATTATTCCAGGAGTCACTACTTGAGTG
ATCCTGGTCCATCTGTTCTGAGCTGGGTTTCCAAGACTTGGTGGTGAACCAAAAATGACACCTTCCATAT
TTCCGCCGGTTGGAGCGCTTCATGGACTGCTGTTGGAGCTCGTATGATGAGCAAGATCGAGAAGAGCCGG
TGGGATGCACAAAGTTCTCTGTTTCCGCCTCCGTCCCGCTTGCTTGAAGGCCGGCCAGCTCTTTAGTCCG
CTTCTCAGTCTCTTTGTAGATGCGCCAATAAAGGATGGTCATGATGGTGACAGGCATGTAAAAGCCCGCG
ATTGCAGTACCGAAGGTGATAGTAGGTTCGGACAAGAACTGTATAAAACACTCGCCGGGGGGCACGGTCC
GCTTCCCAACGAAATACTGCCAGAACAGGATAGCTGGGGCCCAGAGTACGAAGGAAATCACCCAGGCCAG
GCCAATCATAACTCCAGCCCGTTTGGTTGTCCTCTTAGCTCGATAGGTCAAAGGCCTGGTAATGGAGAAA
TAGCGATCAAAAGATATGACGAGGAGATTCATGACTGAAGCGTTTGAGGCCACACAGTCTATGGCCAGCC
AGAGGTCGCACGCGAGGTTTCCCAGTGCCCAGCGGTTCATAATGATGTAGGTGGTAAAGAGATTCATAGA
GATCACTCCGATGATCAAGTCAGCGCACGCCAGGCTCAGCAGGAAGTAATTATTCACGGTTTTAAGCTGC
TTATTGACTTTAAAGGAGACAATCACCAGGATGTTCCCTATTATCGTTACGAGAGCCAAAATGCCAGTGA
GGAAAGCAATGAAAACCACCTGCCAAACGGTGTGCCCTCCCAGTGGGTCATCAGTGGTGCCGTCGGGGGA
GGAAAAATTTCCAGCTGCCCTTGAAACATTATAGGAGCCGAAGTGAGTCACGGTGCCTGGAGGCAGGCCT
GCGTCGGATGGGCTATGAATCCAAGAGCTGGAGATATTGGGAAAGAGTGGACTGGTCGTAGAATTATTGT
GAAGAGTCATATCGATCTTGTCATCATCGTCTTTATAGTCGGCGAAAACCAAGCAGAAAATATAGGACAG
AGCGATGATAGTTTTCATGGTGGCTCTAGAGGATCCGCTAGCATAACTTCGTATAAAGTATCCTATACGA
AGTTATTTGCCTTAACCCAGAAATTATCACTGTTATTCTTTAGAATGGTGCAAAGAATAACTTCGTATAA
TGTATGCTATACGAAGTTATGAATTCGATATCAAGCTTATCGATAATCAACCTCTGGATTACAAAATTTG
TGAAAGATTGACTGGTATTCTTAACTATGTTGCTCCTTTTACGCTATGTGGATACGCTGCTTTAATGCCT
TTGTATCATGCTATTGCTTCCCGTATGGCTTTCATTTTCTCCTCCTTGTATAAATCCTGGTTGCTGTCTC
TTTATGAGGAGTTGTGGCCCGTTGTCAGGCAACGTGGCGTGGTGTGCACTGTGTTTGCTGACGCAACCCC
CACTGGTTGGGGCATTGCCACCACCTGTCAGCTCCTTTCCGGGACTTTCGCTTTCCCCCTCCCTATTGCC
ACGGCGGAACTCATCGCCGCCTGCCTTGCCCGCTGCTGGACAGGGGCTCGGCTGTTGGGCACTGACAATT
CCGTGGTGTTGTCGGGGAAATCATCGTCCTTTCCTTGGCTGCTCGCCTATGTTGCCACCTGGATTCTGCG
CGGGACGTCCTTCTGCTACGTCCCTTCGGCCCTCAATCCAGCGGACCTTCCTTCCCGCGGCCTGCTGCCG
GCTCTGCGGCCTCTTCCGCGTCTTCGCCTTCGCCCTCAGACGAGTCGGATCTCCCTTTGGGCCGCCTCCC
CGCATCGATACCGAGCGCTGCTCGAGAGATCTACGGGTGGCATCCCTGTGACCCCTCCCCAGTGCCTCTC
CTGGCCCTGGAAGTTGCCACTCCAGTGCCCACCAGCCTTGTCCTAATAAAATTAAGTTGCATCATTTTGT
CTGACTAGGTGTCCTTCTATAATATTATGGGGTGGAGGGGGGTGGTATGGAGCAAGGGGCAAGTTGGGAA
GACAACCTGTAGGGCCTGCGGGGTCTATTGGGAACCAAGCTGGAGTGCAGTGGCACAATCTTGGCTCACT
GCAATCTCCGCCTCCTGGGTTCAAGCGATTCTCCTGCCTCAGCCTCCCGAGTTGTTGGGATTCCAGGCAT
GCATGACCAGGCTCAGCTAATTTTTGTTTTTTTGGTAGAGACGGGGTTTCACCATATTGGCCAGGCTGGT
CTCCAACTCCTAATCTCAGGTGATCTACCCACCTTGGCCTCCCAAATTGCTGGGATTACAGGCGTGAACC
ACTGCTCCCTTCCCTGTCCTTCTGATTTTGTAGGTAACCACGTGCGGACCGAGCGGCCGCAGGAACCCCT
AGTGATGGAGTTGGCCACTCCCTCTCTGCGCGCTCGCTCGCTCACTGAGGCCGGGCGACCAAAGGTCGCC
CGACGCCCGGGCTTTGCCCGGGCGGCCTCAGTGAGCGAGCGAGCGCGCAGCTGCCTGCAGGGGCGCCTGA
TGCGGTATTTTCTCCTTACGCATCTGTGCGGTATTTCACACCGCATA
[95 nt withheld, positions 5928-6022]
T
[46 nt withheld, positions 6024-6069]
C
[141 nt withheld, positions 6071-6211]
CCTTTGACGTTGGAGTCCACGTTCTTT
[37 nt withheld, positions 6239-6275]
ACTCTATCTCGGGCTATTCTTTTGATTTATAAGGGATTTTGCCGATTTCGGTCTATTGGTTAAAAAATGA
GCTGATTTAACAAAAATTTAACGCGAATTTTAACAAAATATTAACGTTTACAATTTTATGGTGCACTCTC
AGTACAATCTGCTCTGATGCCGCATAGTTAAGCCAGCCCCGACACCCGCCAACACCCGCTGACGCGCCCT
GACGGGCTTGTCTGCTCCCGGCATCCGCTTACAGACAAGCTGTGACCGTCTCCGGGAGCTGCATGTGTCA
GAGGTTTTCACCGTCATCACCGAAACGCGCGAGACGAAAGGGCCTCGTGATACGCCTATTTTTATAGGTT
AATGTCATGATAATAATGGTTTCTTAGACGTCAGGTGGCACTTTTCGGGGAAATGTGCGCGGAACCCCTA
TTTGTTTATTTTTCTAAATACATTCAAATATGTATCCGCTCATGAGACAATAACCCTGATAAATGCTTCA
ATAATATTGAAAAAGGAAGAGTATGAGTATTCAACATTTCCGTGTCGCCCTTATTCCCTTTTTTGCGGCA
TTTTGCCTTCCTGTTTTTGCTCACCCAGAAACGCTGGTGAAAGTAAAAGATGCTGAAGATCAGTTGGGTG
CACGAGTGGGTTACATCGAACTGGATCTCAACAGCGGTAAGATCCTTGAGAGTTTTCGCCCCGAAGAACG
TTTTCCAATGATGAGCACTTTTAAAGTTCTGCTATGTGGCGCGGTATTATCCCGTATTGACGCCGGGCAA
GAGCAACTCGGTCGCCGCATACACTATTCTCAGAATGACTTGGTTGAGTACTCACCAGTCACAGAAAAGC
ATCTTACGGATGGCATGACAGTAAGAGAATTATGCAGTGCTGCCATAACCATGAGTGATAACACTGCGGC
CAACTTACTTCTGACAACGATCGGAGGACCGAAGGAGCTAACCGCTTTTTTGCACAACATGGGGGATCAT
GTAACTCGCCTTGATCGTTGGGAACCGGAGCTGAATGAAGCCATACCAAACGACGAGCGTGACACCACGA
TGCCTGTAGCAATGGCAACAACGTTGCGCAAACTATTAACTGGCGAACTACTTACTCTAGCTTCCCGGCA
ACAATTAATAGACTGGATGGAGGCGGATAAAGTTGCAGGACCACTTCTGCGCTCGGCCCTTCCGGCTGGC
TGGTTTATTGCTGATAAATCTGGAGCCGGTGAGCGTGGGTCTCGCGGTATCATTGCAGCACTGGGGCCAG
ATGGTAAGCCCTCCCGTATCGTAGTTATCTACACGACGGGGAGTCAGGCAACTATGGATGAACGAAATAG
ACAGATCGCTGAGATAGGTGCCTCACTGATTAAGCATTGGTAACTGTCAGACCAAGTTTACTCATATATA
CTTTAGATTGATTTAAAACTTCATTTTTAATTTAAAAGGATCTAGGTGAAGATCCTTTTTGATAATCTCA
TGACCAAAATCCCTTAACGTGAGTTTTCGTTCCACTGAGCGTCAGACCCCGTAGAAAAGATCAAAGGATC
TTCTTGAGATCCTTTTTTTCTGCGCGTAATCTGCTGCTTGCAAACAAAAAAACCACCGCTACCAGCGGTG
GTTTGTTTGCCGGATCAAGAGCTACCAACTCTTTTTCCGAAGGTAACTGGCTTCAGCAGAGCGCAGATAC
CAAATACTGTTCTTCTAGTGTAGCCGTAGTTAGGCCACCACTTCAAGAACTCTGTAGCACCGCCTACATA
CCTCGCTCTGCTAATCCTGTTACCAGTGGCTGCTGCCAGTGGCGATAAGTCGTGTCTTACCGGGTTGGAC
TCAAGACGATAGTTACCGGATAAGGCGCAGCGGTCGGGCTGAACGGGGGGTTCGTGCACACAGCCCAGCT
TGGAGCGAACGACCTACACCGAACTGAGATACCTACAGCGTGAGCTATGAGAAAGCGCCACGCTTCCCGA
AGGGAGAAAGGCGGACAGGTATCCGGTAAGCGGCAGGGTCGGAACAGGAGAGCGCACGAGGGAGCTTCCA
GGGGGAAACGCCTGGTATCTTTATAGTCCTGTCGGGTTTCGCCACCTCTGACTTGAGCGTCGATTTTTGT
GATGCTCGTCAGGGGGGCGGAGCCTATGGAAAAACGCCAGCAACGCGGCCTTTTTACGGTTCCTGGCC
